>Addgene plasmid #13264 | L1-1176 | depositor partial sequence | sequence record 7598 | Author sequence
NANTNCCAGCTGGGGCAGAGCAGCGCTGCTGCCCAGGAAGGGGTGCAGCTGGGTTTTGGCANCNANGTGG
GGACCGGGTGGTAGGAAGGGGATCCGAGGCAGCCCGTTCTCCTCTGCCCCAACTCCAGCCTCCCATGGGC
CTGCTGGAGAGGGAGGGGCCTGGATCCCAAGGNCAGGGNCACAGNATCTCCTGTCCGTACTCCACTCNAG
GTCGACGGTATCGATAAGCTTACTTACCTANTACTCGCCGAAGGTCTCATCTTTCATCGGTCGGGCCTCA
GAGTCCACCTGGGTGTCCTCCTTATCCTTCACTGAGTATTTGCCGCCCTTGCTGCGCTTGATGAAGCANA
NGATGAGCAGGACGAGGANNAGGAGGATGATGGCACTCACAAAGCCGATGAACCANCCCTCAGTGGCGAA
GCCAGCAGGAGGGAGCCTCANGNGGTCTGTGCCATTGGTCTTCACAGNCATTTGGTGCCGGAACATCNTC
TCCTTAAACAAGTGGATTTNGTANTCANTGTCAGGCTGCNGGTCCAACTGCGTGTAGGAGCTCTGGTTGT
ANATGACATACTGTGGNGAAAGGGAAGCCCCANCNTTCTCTTCTCCCAAGGCTTTGAACATNATATGGAA
ACTGAAGTTGNTATGNACATCCTTGGNGACCCAGNAGACGACACTGNAGNTTTCATCCGCTGTGGATGAN
ATGTTGCCCAAATCTGATATCCCATAACAGGCCNTAGTGNTTCTTTCNCGTANGATGGCTTCCNAAGNNC
CTCTTTGGTGGTGGCCTGAAACAGGNCACGTTACNGAAGGTNGGGGATNACATNNNTNNATGTTGTGNGT
CCNANNNTCCGGNTNCCCAANGCTANCNGTNNNNTGAANNNNACNANCCANNTCCNTNNGNGTGATANAA
ATAAAANTCCNANCGNGAANNCAAAACTNAATTAATNNTGNCNNNTANNNNNNNNNNNCCTNNNNTTNAN
TTGNNTTTNCANTTTNNTACCNCCCANNAANNCCNNCNANAANNNNNCNAAATNNNNNNCNNNAAANTNN
NNNNANNANNNNNNNNCNNCNNNNNNNNAAAANNNNCANNNANCNNNNNNNAAAANNAAANTNNNNNCAN
ANANTNNNNNNNNAANNNNNNNNNTNTTTN
