>Addgene plasmid #13264 | L1-1176 | addgene partial sequence | sequence record 19771 | 13264 with BGHrev
TATAGAATAGGGCCCTCTAGAGATCTGCCCAAGCTGGGGCAGAGCAGCGTGTGCCCAGGAAGGGGTGCAG
CTGGGTTTTGGCAATAAAGTGGGGACCGGGTGGTAGGAAGGGGATCCGAGGCAGCAAGTTCTCCTCTGCC
CCAACTCCAGCCTCCCATGGGCCTGCTGGAGAGGGAGGGGCCTGGATCCCAAGGCCAGGGGCACAGCATC
TCCTGTCCGTACTCCACTCGAGGTCGACGGTATCGATAAGCTTACTTACCTAGTACTCGCCGAAGGTCTC
ATCTTTCATCGGTCGGGCCTCAGAGTCCACCTGGGTGTCCTCCTTATCCTTCACTGAGTATTTGCCGCCC
TTGCTGCGCTTGATGAAGCAGAGGATGAGCAGGACGAGGAGCANGAGGATGATGGCACTCACAAAGCCGA
TGAACCAGCCCTCAGTGGCGAAGCCAGCAGGAGGGAGCCTCACGCGGCCTGTGCCATTGGTCTTCACAGC
CATTTGGTGCCGGAACATCCTCTCCTTAAACAAGTGGATCTCGTAGTCAGTGTCAGGCTGCAGGTCCCAC
TGCGTGT
