[The description below was written by a language model from this plasmid's Addgene catalogue record.]
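Description:
L1-1176 is a pcDNA3-based plasmid carrying a truncated form of human L1CAM, the neural cell adhesion molecule L1 (also known as CD171 or N-CAM-L1). The insert of roughly 3.7 kb was placed into the approximately 5.45 kb backbone by restriction cloning between XhoI at the 5′ end and HindIII at the 3′ end, with both sites retained, and it can be sequenced from the flanking T7 and SP6 primer sites. The plasmid is maintained in E. coli as a high-copy construct under ampicillin selection. The catalogue lists the vector type as bacterial expression. However, pcDNA3 is generally known as a mammalian expression backbone that drives inserts from a CMV promoter and carries a neomycin resistance cassette. No feature table is provided, so those elements and the orientation of the insert relative to the promoter cannot be confirmed from the record.

The defining feature is the mutation: the L1 coding sequence is truncated before the RSLE region, a short motif in the cytoplasmic domain. The construct name suggests that the protein ends around residue 1176, although the record does not say so explicitly. The encoded protein would therefore be expected to keep the extracellular and transmembrane portions and the juxtamembrane part of the cytoplasmic tail, while lacking the RSLE sequence and everything downstream of it. No epitope tags or reporters are listed. The associated study examined how L1-mediated neurite branching depends on two ezrin-radixin-moesin (ERM)-binding sites, the RSLE region and a juxtamembrane site. This points to use as a deletion mutant for comparing with full-length L1 when dissecting the contributions of cytoplasmic domain regions to ERM binding and branching.
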