Addgene plasmid #13264: L1-1176
Depositing lab: Vance Lemmon. Depositing organization: Case Western Reserve University. Publication: L1-mediated branching is regulated by two ezrin-radixin-moesin (ERM)-binding sites, the RSLE region and a novel juxtamembrane ERM-binding region. Cheng L, Itoh K, Lemmon V. J Neurosci. 2005 Jan 12. 25(2):395-403. 10.1523/JNEUROSCI.4097-04.2005 PubMed 15647482.
Backbone
  Vector backbone: pcDNA3
  Backbone size w/o insert (bp): 5450
  Vector type: Bacterial Expression
Growth in bacteria
  Bacterial resistance: Ampicillin, 100 μg/mL
  Growth temperature: 37°C
  Growth strain: DH5alpha
  Copy number: High Copy
Gene/Insert
  Gene/Insert name: L1CAM (alt names: LambdaL1-BR-3UTR; L1-1176)
  Species: H. sapiens (human)
  Insert size (bp): 3700
  Mutation: Truncated before RSLE region
  Entrez Gene: L1CAM (a.k.a. CAML1, CD171, HSAS, HSAS1, HYCX, MASA, MIC5, N-CAM-L1, N-CAML1, NCAM-L1, S10, SPG1)
  Cloning method: Restriction Enzyme; 5′ cloning site XhoI (not destroyed); 3′ cloning site HindIII (not destroyed)
  Sequencing primers: 5′ T7; 3′ SP6
Terms and licenses: Academic/Nonprofit Terms; Industry Terms: Not Available to Industry
How to cite: L1-1176 was a gift from Vance Lemmon (Addgene plasmid # 13264 ; http://n2t.net/addgene:13264 ; RRID:Addgene_13264)
